>Addgene plasmid #87869 | pEGFP-hAtg12 | addgene full sequence | sequence record 252407 | Addgene NGS Result
GTGATGCGGTTTTGGCAGTACATCAATGGGCGTGGATAGCGGTTTGACTCACGGGGATTTCCAAGTCTCC
ACCCCATTGACGTCAATGGGAGTTTGTTTTGGCACCAAAATCAACGGGACTTTCCAAAATGTCGTAACAA
CTCCGCCCCATTGACGCAAATGGGCGGTAGGCGTGTACGGTGGGAGGTCTATATAAGCAGAGCTGGTTTA
GTGAACCGTCAGATCCGCTAGCGCTACCGGTCGCCACCATGGTGAGCAAGGGCGAGGAGCTGTTCACCGG
GGTGGTGCCCATCCTGGTCGAGCTGGACGGCGACGTAAACGGCCACAAGTTCAGCGTGTCCGGCGAGGGC
GAGGGCGATGCCACCTACGGCAAGCTGACCCTGAAGTTCATCTGCACCACCGGCAAGCTGCCCGTGCCCT
GGCCCACCCTCGTGACCACCCTGACCTACGGCGTGCAGTGCTTCAGCCGCTACCCCGACCACATGAAGCA
GCACGACTTCTTCAAGTCCGCCATGCCCGAAGGCTACGTCCAGGAGCGCACCATCTTCTTCAAGGACGAC
GGCAACTACAAGACCCGCGCCGAGGTGAAGTTCGAGGGCGACACCCTGGTGAACCGCATCGAGCTGAAGG
GCATCGACTTCAAGGAGGACGGCAACATCCTGGGGCACAAGCTGGAGTACAACTACAACAGCCACAACGT
CTATATCATGGCCGACAAGCAGAAGAACGGCATCAAGGTGAACTTCAAGATCCGCCACAACATCGAGGAC
GGCAGCGTGCAGCTCGCCGACCACTACCAGCAGAACACCCCCATCGGCGACGGCCCCGTGCTGCTGCCCG
ACAACCACTACCTGAGCACCCAGTCCGCCCTGAGCAAAGACCCCAACGAGAAGCGCGATCACATGGTCCT
GCTGGAGTTCGTGACCGCCGCCGGGATCACTCTCGGCATGGACGAGCTGTACAAGTCCGGACTCAGATCT
GGCACGAGGCCGCAGTCTGTGTTGCAGCTTCCTACTTCAATTGCTGCTGGAGGGGAAGGACTTACGGATG
TCTCCCCAGAAACAACCACCCCGGAGCCCCCGTCTTCCGCTGCAGTTTCCCCGGGAACAGAGGAACCTGC
TGGCGACACCAAGAAAAAAATTGACATTTTGCTAAAGGCTGTGGGAGACACTCCTATTATGAAAACAAAG
AAGTGGGCAGTAGAGCGAACACGAACCATCCAAGGACTCATTGACTTCATCAAAAAGTTTCTTAAACTTG
TGGCCTCAGAACAGTTGTTTATTTATGTGAATCAGTCCTTTGCTCCTTCCCCAGACCAAGAAGTTGGAAC
TCTCTATGAGTGTTTTGGCAGTGATGGTAAACTGGTTTTACATTACTGCAAGTCTCAGGCGTGGGGATGA
GAGCTCAATCACTAGTGCGGCCGCCTGCAGGTCGACGGTACCGCGGGCCCGGGATCCACCGGATCTAGAT
AACTGATCATAATCAGCCATACCACATTTGTAGAGGTTTTACTTGCTTTAAAAAACCTCCCACACCTCCC
CCTGAACCTGAAACATAAAATGAATGCAATTGTTGTTGTTAACTTGTTTATTGCAGCTTATAATGGTTAC
AAATAAAGCAATAGCATCACAAATTTCACAAATAAAGCATTTTTTTCACTGCATTCTAGTTGTGGTTTGT
CCAAACTCATCAATGTATCTTAACGCGTAAATTGTAAGCGTTAATATTTTGTTAAAATTCGCGTTAAATT
TTTGTTAAATCAGCTCATTTTTTAACCAATAGGCCGAAATCGGCAAAATCCCTTATAAATCAAAAGAATA
GACCGAGATAGGGT
[37 nt withheld, positions 1835-1871]
AAAGAACGTGGACTCCAACGTCAAAGG
[49 nt withheld, positions 1899-1947]
T
[91 nt withheld, positions 1949-2039]
G
[124 nt withheld, positions 2041-2164]
CAGGTGGCACTTTTCGGGGAAATGTGCGCGGAACCCCTATTTGTTTATTTTTCTAAATACATTCAAATAT
GTATCCGCTCATGAGACAATAACCCTGATAAATGCTTCAATAATATTGAAAAAGGAAGAGTCCTGAGGCG
GAAAGAACCAGCTGTGGAATGTGTGTCAGTTAGGGTGTGGAAAGTCCCCAGGCTCCCCAGCAGGCAGAAG
TATGCAAAGCATGCATCTCAATTAGTCAGCAACCAGGTGTGGAAAGTCCCCAGGCTCCCCAGCAGGCAGA
AGTATGCAAAGCATGCATCTCAATTAGTCAGCAACCATAGTCCCGCCCCTAACTCCGCCCATCCCGCCCC
TAACTCCGCCCAGTTCCGCCCATTCTCCGCCCCATGGCTGACTAATTTTTTTTATTTATGCAGAGGCCGA
GGCCGCCTCGGCCTCTGAGCTATTCCAGAAGTAGTGAGGAGGCTTTTTTGGAGGCCTAGGCTTTTGCAAA
GATCGATCAAGAGACAGGATGAGGATCGTTTCGCATGATTGAACAAGATGGATTGCACGCAGGTTCTCCG
GCCGCTTGGGTGGAGAGGCTATTCGGCTATGACTGGGCACAACAGACAATCGGCTGCTCTGATGCCGCCG
TGTTCCGGCTGTCAGCGCAGGGGCGCCCGGTTCTTTTTGTCAAGACCGACCTGTCCGGTGCCCTGAATGA
ACTGCAAGACGAGGCAGCGCGGCTATCGTGGCTGGCCACGACGGGCGTTCCTTGCGCAGCTGTGCTCGAC
GTTGTCACTGAAGCGGGAAGGGACTGGCTGCTATTGGGCGAAGTGCCGGGGCAGGATCTCCTGTCATCTC
ACCTTGCTCCTGCCGAGAAAGTATCCATCATGGCTGATGCAATGCGGCGGCTGCATACGCTTGATCCGGC
TACCTGCCCATTCGACCACCAAGCGAAACATCGCATCGAGCGAGCACGTACTCGGATGGAAGCCGGTCTT
GTCGATCAGGATGATCTGGACGAAGAGCATCAGGGGCTCGCGCCAGCCGAACTGTTCGCCAGGCTCAAGG
CGAGCATGCCCGACGGCGAGGATCTCGTCGTGACCCATGGCGATGCCTGCTTGCCGAATATCATGGTGGA
AAATGGCCGCTTTTCTGGATTCATCGACTGTGGCCGGCTGGGTGTGGCGGACCGCTATCAGGACATAGCG
TTGGCTACCCGTGATATTGCTGAAGAGCTTGGCGGCGAATGGGCTGACCGCTTCCTCGTGCTTTACGGTA
TCGCCGCTCCCGATTCGCAGCGCATCGCCTTCTATCGCCTTCTTGACGAGTTCTTCTGAGCGGGACTCTG
GGGTTCGAAATGACCGACCAAGCGACGCCCAACCTGCCATCACGAGATTTCGATTCCACCGCCGCCTTCT
ATGAAAGGTTGGGCTTCGGAATCGTTTTCCGGGACGCCGGCTGGATGATCCTCCAGCGCGGGGATCTCAT
GCTGGAGTTCTTCGCCCACCCTAGGGGGAGGCTAACTGAAACACGGAAGGAGACAATACCGGAAGGAACC
CGCGCTATGACGGCAATAAAAAGACAGAATAAAACGCACGGTGTTGGGTCGTTTGTTCATAAACGCGGGG
TTCGGTCCCAGGGCTGGCACTCTGTCGATACCCCACCGAGACCCCATTGGGGCCAATACGCCCGCGTTTC
TTCCTTTTCCCCACCCCACCCCCCAAGTTCGGGTGAAGGCCCAGGGCTCGCAGCCAACGTCGGGGCGGCA
GGCCCTGCCATAGCCTCAGGTTACTCATATATACTTTAGATTGATTTAAAACTTCATTTTTAATTTAAAA
GGATCTAGGTGAAGATCCTTTTTGATAATCTCATGACCAAAATCCCTTAACGTGAGTTTTCGTTCCACTG
AGCGTCAGACCCCGTAGAAAAGATCAAAGGATCTTCTTGAGATCCTTTTTTTCTGCGCGTAATCTGCTGC
TTGCAAACAAAAAAACCACCGCTACCAGCGGTGGTTTGTTTGCCGGATCAAGAGCTACCAACTCTTTTTC
CGAAGGTAACTGGCTTCAGCAGAGCGCAGATACCAAATACTGTTCTTCTAGTGTAGCCGTAGTTAGGCCA
CCACTTCAAGAACTCTGTAGCACCGCCTACATACCTCGCTCTGCTAATCCTGTTACCAGTGGCTGCTGCC
AGTGGCGATAAGTCGTGTCTTACCGGGTTGGACTCAAGACGATAGTTACCGGATAAGGCGCAGCGGTCGG
GCTGAACGGGGGGTTCGTGCACACAGCCCAGCTTGGAGCGAACGACCTACACCGAACTGAGATACCTACA
GCGTGAGCTATGAGAAAGCGCCACGCTTCCCGAAGGGAGAAAGGCGGACAGGTATCCGGTAAGCGGCAGG
GTCGGAACAGGAGAGCGCACGAGGGAGCTTCCAGGGGGAAACGCCTGGTATCTTTATAGTCCTGTCGGGT
TTCGCCACCTCTGACTTGAGCGTCGATTTTTGTGATGCTCGTCAGGGGGGCGGAGCCTATGGAAAAACGC
CAGCAACGCGGCCTTTTTACGGTTCCTGGCCTTTTGCTGGCCTTTTGCTCACATGTTCTTTCCTGCGTTA
TCCCCTGATTCTGTGGATAACCGTATTACCGCCATGCATTAGTTATTAATAGTAATCAATTACGGGGTCA
TTAGTTCATAGCCCATATATGGAGTTCCGCGTTACATAACTTACGGTAAATGGCCCGCCTGGCTGACCGC
CCAACGACCCCCGCCCATTGACGTCAATAATGACGTATGTTCCCATAGTAACGCCAATAGGGACTTTCCA
TTGACGTCAATGGGTGGAGTATTTACGGTAAACTGCCCACTTGGCAGTACATCAAGTGTATCATATGCCA
AGTACGCCCCCTATTGACGTCAATGACGGTAAATGGCCCGCCTGGCATTATGCCCAGTACATGACCTTAT
GGGACTTTCCTACTTGGCAGTACATCTACGTATTAGTCATCGCTATTACCATG
Features (pLannotate 1.2.2; 15 found; start..end, strand, type, name):
      1..204     +  promoter       CMV promoter: human cytomegalovirus (CMV) immediate early promoter
    249..965     +  CDS            EGFP: EGFP is a basic (constitutively fluorescent) green fluorescent protein published in 1996, derived from Aequorea victoria. It is reported to be a rapidly-maturing weak dimer with moderate acid sensitivity.
    990..1397    +  CDS            ATG12: ATG12_HUMAN - Also known as APG12, APG12L. Experimental evidence at protein level: Swiss-Prot protein existence level 1. (Microbial infection) May act as a proviral factor. In association with ATG5, negatively regulates the innate antiviral immune response by impairing the type I IFN production pathway upon vesicular stomatitis virus (VSV) infection (PubMed:17709747). Required for the translation of incoming hepatitis C virus (HCV) RNA and, thereby, for the initiation of HCV replication, but not required once infection is established (PubMed:19666601). From Homo sapiens (Human).
   1431..1457    +  misc_feature   MCS (fragment): multiple cloning site
   1474..1558    +  CDS            large T antigen (fragment): large T antigen from SV40 (simian virus 40)
   1581..1702    +  polyA_signal   SV40 poly(A) signal: SV40 polyadenylation signal
   1736..2164    -  rep_origin     f1 ori (sequence partly withheld): f1 bacteriophage origin of replication; arrow indicates direction of (+) strand synthesis
   2191..2295    +  promoter       AmpR promoter: bla
   2297..2654    +  promoter       SV40 promoter: SV40 enhancer and early promoter
   2689..3483    +  CDS            NeoR/KanR: aminoglycoside phosphotransferase from Tn5; aph(3')-II (or nptII); confers resistance to neomycin, kanamycin, and G418 (Geneticin®)
   3504..3656    +  CDS            ble (fragment): BLE_KLEPN - Experimental evidence at protein level: Swiss-Prot protein existence level 1. Binding protein with a strong affinity to the bleomycin family of antibiotics. Binds to CL990; an antimitotic-antibiotic compound. From Klebsiella pneumoniae.
   3715..3762    +  polyA_signal   HSV TK poly(A) signal: herpes simplex virus thymidine kinase polyadenylation signal (Cole and Stacy, 1985)
   3853..3869    -  polyA_signal   bGH poly(A) signal (fragment): bovine growth hormone polyadenylation signal
   4091..4679    +  rep_origin     ori: high-copy-number ColE1/pMB1/pBR322/pUC origin of replication
   4854..5157    +  enhancer       CMV enhancer: human cytomegalovirus immediate early enhancer
