[The description below was written by a language model from this plasmid's Addgene catalogue record and pLannotate feature annotations shown in this document.]
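Description:
pEGFP-hAtg12 is a mammalian expression plasmid built on the Clontech pEGFP-C1 backbone, carrying human ATG12 (also called APG12) fused to the C-terminus of EGFP. The total size is about 5.15 kb, with an insert of roughly 420 bp. Transcription of the fusion is driven by the human cytomegalovirus immediate-early enhancer and promoter. In the linearised sequence record the enhancer is annotated at the very end and the promoter at the start, so the two are contiguous on the circular plasmid. The EGFP coding sequence is followed after a short linker by the ATG12 open reading frame, then the remnant of the multiple cloning site and an SV40 polyadenylation signal. The short "large T antigen" fragment annotated there is simply part of the SV40-derived terminator region.

In bacteria the plasmid replicates from a high-copy pUC-type origin, and it also carries an f1 origin that permits single-stranded DNA production. A single Tn5 aminoglycoside phosphotransferase gene serves both hosts. It is expressed from a bacterial bla-type promoter to give kanamycin resistance in E. coli. It is also expressed from the SV40 enhancer/early promoter, with an HSV TK polyadenylation signal, to give G418 resistance in mammalian cells, allowing stable lines to be selected. The small ble and bGH poly(A) fragments annotated nearby appear to be residual or incidental matches rather than functional elements.

The construct is intended for expressing green fluorescent, N-terminally tagged human Atg12 in mammalian cells. Atg12 is a ubiquitin-like autophagy protein, and placing the tag at the N-terminus leaves its C-terminus free. The associated publication concerns the human Apg7 homolog as an activating enzyme for substrates including Apg12, which suggests use in following Atg12 localisation and modification.
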