Addgene plasmid #87869: pEGFP-hAtg12
Purpose: Express a EGFP-human Atg12/Apg12 in mammalian cells
Depositing lab: Eiki Kominami & Isei Tanida. Depositing organization: Juntendo University. Publication: The human homolog of Saccharomyces cerevisiae Apg7p is a Protein-activating enzyme for multiple substrates including human Apg12p, GATE-16, GABARAP, and MAP-LC3. Tanida I, Tanida-Miyake E, Ueno T, Kominami E. J Biol Chem. 2001 Jan 19;276(3):1701-6. Epub 2000 Nov 28. 10.1074/jbc.C000752200 PubMed 11096062.
Backbone
  Vector backbone: pEGFP-C1
  Backbone manufacturer: CLONTECH
  Backbone size w/o insert (bp): 4731
  Total vector size (bp): 5154
  Vector type: Mammalian Expression
  Selectable markers: Neomycin (select with G418)
Growth in bacteria
  Bacterial resistance: Kanamycin, 50 μg/mL
  Growth temperature: 37°C
  Growth strain: DH5alpha
  Copy number: High Copy
Gene/Insert
  Gene/Insert name: ATG12 (alt name: APG12)
  Species: H. sapiens (human)
  Insert size (bp): 423
  Entrez Gene: ATG12 (a.k.a. APG12, APG12L, FBR93, HAPG12)
Terms and licenses: Academic/Nonprofit Terms; Industry Terms: Not Available to Industry
How to cite: pEGFP-hAtg12 was a gift from Eiki Kominami & Isei Tanida (Addgene plasmid # 87869 ; http://n2t.net/addgene:87869 ; RRID:Addgene_87869)
